>Addgene plasmid #193526 | pIM32 | addgene full sequence | sequence record 379153 | Addgene NGS Result
AACAAAACCCATCGTACGGCCAAGGAAGTCTCCAATAACTGTGATCCACCACAAGCGCCAGGGTTTTCCC
AGTCACGACGTTGTAAAACGACGGCCAGTCATGCATAATCCGCACGCATCTGGAATAAGGAAGTGCCATT
CCGCCTGACCTCAAATAATGATTTTATTTTGACTGATAGTGACCTGTTCGTTGCAACAGATTGATGAGCA
ATGCTTTTTTATAATGCCAACTTTGTACAAAAAAGCAGGCTTCGAAGGAGATAGAACCATGTTTCAGTTC
AACCAGAGGCCGGAGGAGTCTATGGCAGCCATCCAGTCACCGCTAGCACTCATCCCGCAACACTCAGAGA
GGCGGTCGGCAGATGATGGCTACAACTGGCGCAAGTATGGGCAGACGCAGGTGAAGGGGAGTGAGAACCT
GAGAAGCTACTACAAATGCACATTCCCCAACTGCTCCACGAAGAAGAAGGTGGAGAGGTCGCTTGCCAAT
CACATAATTGAGATCCTCTACAAGGGTAGACACAATCACCCCAAGCCCCACAGCACGGGCAGATACTCTG
GCAAGATGCTGCACAGCAGCCATGAAGATTTTGGGGACGCCAACAGTGGTATCACAGGCACAACCGACCC
AGCTTTCTTGTACAAAGTTGGCATTATAAGAAAGCATTGCTTATCAATTTGTTGCAACGAACAGGTCACT
ATCAGTCAAAATAAAATCATTATTTGAGGCTAGGTGGAGGCTCAGTGATGATAAGTCTGCGATGGTGGAT
GCATGTGTCATGGTCATAGCTGTTTCCTGTGTGAAATTGTTATCCGCTCAGAGGGCACAATCCTATTCCG
CGCTATCCGACAATCTCCAAGACATTAGGTGGAGTTCAGTTCGGCGTATGGCATATGTCGCTGGAAAGAA
CATGTGAGCAAAAGGCCAGCAAAAGGCCAGGAACCGTAAAAAGGCCGCGTTGCTGGCGTTTTTCCATAGG
CTCCGCCCCCCTGACGAGCATCACAAAAATCGACGCTCAAGTCAGAGGTGGCGAAACCCGACAGGACTAT
AAAGATACCAGGCGTTTCCCCCTGGAAGCTCCCTCGTGCGCTCTCCTGTTCCGACCCTGCCGCTTACCGG
ATACCTGTCCGCCTTTCTCCCTTCGGGAAGCGTGGCGCTTTCTCATAGCTCACGCTGTAGGTATCTCAGT
TCGGTGTAGGTCGTTCGCTCCAAGCTGGGCTGTGTGCACGAACCCCCCGTTCAGCCCGACCGCTGCGCCT
TATCCGGTAACTATCGTCTTGAGTCCAACCCGGTAAGACACGACTTATCGCCACTGGCAGCAGCCACTGG
TAACAGGATTAGCAGAGCGAGGTATGTAGGCGGTGCTACAGAGTTCTTGAAGTGGTGGCCTAACTACGGC
TACACTAGAAGAACAGTATTTGGTATCTGCGCTCTGCTGAAGCCAGTTACCTTCGGAAAAAGAGTTGGTA
GCTCTTGATCCGGCAAACAAACCACCGCTGGTAGCGGTGGTTTTTTTGTTTGCAAGCAGCAGATTACGCG
CAGAAAAAAAGGATCTCAAGAAGATCCTTTGATCTTTTCTACGGGGTCTGACGCTCTATTCAACAAAGCC
GCCGTCCCGTCAAGTCAGCGTAAATGGGTAGGGGGCTTCAAATCGTCCGCTCTGCCAGTGTTACAACCAA
TTAACAAATTCTGATTAGAAAAACTCATCGAGCATCAAATGAAACTGCAATTTATTCATATCAGGATTAT
CAATACCATATTTTTGAAAAAGCCGTTTCTGTAATGAAGGAGAAAACTCACCGAGGCAGTTCCATAGGAT
GGCAAGATCCTGGTATCGGTCTGCGATTCCGACTCGTCCAACATCAATACAACCTATTAATTTCCCCTCG
TCAAAAATAAGGTTATCAAGTGAGAAATCACCATGAGTGACGACTGAATCCGGTGAGAATGGCAAAAGCT
TATGCATTTCTTTCCAGACTTGTTCAACAGGCCAGCCATTACGCTCGTCATCAAAATCACTCGCATCAAC
CAAACCGTTATTCATTCGTGATTGCGCCTGAGCGAGACGAAATACGCGATCGCTGTTAAAAGGACAATTA
CAAACAGGAATCGAATGCAACCGGCGCAGGAACACTGCCAGCGCATCAACAATATTTTCACCTGAATCAG
GATATTCTTCTAATACCTGGAATGCTGTTTTCCCGGGGATCGCAGTGGTGAGTAACCATGCATCATCAGG
AGTACGGATAAAATGCTTGATGGTCGGAAGAGGCATAAATTCCGTCAGCCAGTTTAGTCTGACCATCTCA
TCTGTAACATCATTGGCAACGCTACCTTTGCCATGTTTCAGAAACAACTCTGGCGCATCGGGCTTCCCAT
ACAATCGATAGATTGTCGCACCTGATTGCCCGACATTATCGCGAGCCCATTTATACCCATATAAATCAGC
ATCCATGTTGGAATTTAATCGCGGCCTCGAGCAAGACGTTTCCCGTTGAATATGGCTCATAACACCCCTT
GTATTACTGTTTATGTAAGCAGACAGTTTTATTGTTCATGATGATATATTTTTATCTTGTGCAATGTAAC
ATCAGAGATTTTGAGACACAACGTGGCTTTCCCCCGCCGCTCTAGAACTAGTGGATCCAAATAAAACGAA
AGGCTCAGTCGAAAGACTGGGCCTTTCGTTTTATCTGTTGTTTGTCGCATTATACGAGACGTCCAGGTTG
GGATACCTGA
Features (pLannotate 1.2.2; 8 found; start..end, strand, type, name):
     56..99      -  CDS            lacZα (fragment): LacZα fragment of β-galactosidase; lacZ fragment
    152..251     +  protein_bind   attL1: mutant version of attL; recombination site for the Gateway® LR reaction LR Clonase™
    362..532     +  CDS            WRKY43 (fragment): WRK43_ARATH - Experimental evidence at protein level: Swiss-Prot protein existence level 1. Transcription factor. Interacts specifically with the W box (5'-(T)TGAC[CT]-3'), a frequently occurring elicitor-responsive cis- acting element (By similarity). From Arabidopsis thaliana (Mouse-ear cress).
    627..726     -  protein_bind   attL2: mutant version of attL; recombination site for the Gateway® LR reaction LR Clonase™
    971..1559    -  rep_origin     ori: high-copy-number ColE1/pMB1/pBR322/pUC origin of replication
   1695..2510    -  CDS            KanR: aminoglycoside phosphotransferase; aph(3')-Ia; confers resistance to kanamycin in bacteria or G418 (Geneticin®) in eukaryotes
   2626..2648    +  misc_feature   MCS (fragment): pBluescript multiple cloning site
   2648..2694    +  terminator     rrnB T1 terminator: transcription terminator T1 from the E. coli rrnB gene
