[The description below was written by a language model from this plasmid's Addgene catalogue record and pLannotate feature annotations shown in this document.]
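Description:
pIM32 is a small (about 2.7 kb) Gateway entry clone built on the pTWIST ENTRY backbone and maintained in E. coli. It replicates from a high-copy ColE1/pUC-type origin and is selected with kanamycin through an aph(3')-Ia aminoglycoside phosphotransferase gene. Apart from a residual lacZα fragment, a remnant of a pBluescript-type multiple cloning site and an rrnB T1 transcription terminator, the backbone carries little else. No promoter is annotated for driving the insert, as expected for an entry vector that serves as a donor rather than an expression plasmid.

The payload is ID#92, an integrated domain taken from a nucleotide-binding leucine-rich repeat (NLR) immune receptor of Brachypodium (gene model Bradi4g09886.1). It sits between attL1 and attL2 sites, so an LR Clonase reaction can move it directionally into any attR-containing destination vector for expression, tagging or interaction assays. Automated annotation detects similarity between part of the insert and the Arabidopsis transcription factor WRKY43, which suggests that this integrated domain is WRKY-like, meaning related to the W-box DNA-binding domain. This label reflects homology rather than an Arabidopsis origin for the sequence.

The plasmid belongs to a toolkit of NLR integrated domains. Such domains are thought to mimic host proteins that pathogens target, and the collection is intended to help identify plant targets of pathogen effectors. The record gives no tags or fusion partners in the entry clone itself, and it does not specify the downstream destination vectors.
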