Addgene plasmid #193526: pIM32
Purpose: pENTRY clone for NLR Integrated Domain ID#92
Depositing lab: Nemo Peeters. Depositing organization: CNRS UMR 2594, INRA UMR 0441, Laboratoire des Interactions Plantes Micro-organismes (LIPM). Publication: An NLR integrated domain toolkit to identify plant pathogen effector targets. Landry D, Mila I, Sabbagh CRR, Zaffuto M, Pouzet C, Tremousaygue D, Dabos P, Deslandes L, Peeters N. Plant J. 2023 Sep;115(5):1443-1457. doi: 10.1111/tpj.16331. Epub 2023 Jul 24. PubMed 37248633.
Backbone
  Vector backbone: pTWIST ENTRY
  Vector type: pENTRY clone
Growth in bacteria
  Bacterial resistance: Kanamycin, 50 μg/mL
  Growth temperature: 37°C
  Growth strain: DH5alpha
  Copy number: High Copy
Gene/Insert
  Gene/Insert name: ID#92
  Species: Brachypodium (Bradi4g09886.1.p)
  Cloning method: Ligation Independent Cloning
  Sequencing primers: 5′ n/a
Terms and licenses: Academic/Nonprofit Terms; Industry Terms: Not Available to Industry
How to cite: pIM32 was a gift from Nemo Peeters (Addgene plasmid # 193526 ; http://n2t.net/addgene:193526 ; RRID:Addgene_193526)
