>Addgene plasmid #193526 | pIM32 | depositor partial sequence | sequence record 374693 | insert
TCGAAGGAGATAGAACCATGTTTCAGTTCAACCAGAGGCCGGAGGAGTCTATGGCAGCCATCCAGTCACC
GCTAGCACTCATCCCGCAACACTCAGAGAGGCGGTCGGCAGATGATGGCTACAACTGGCGCAAGTATGGG
CAGACGCAGGTGAAGGGGAGTGAGAACCTGAGAAGCTACTACAAATGCACATTCCCCAACTGCTCCACGA
AGAAGAAGGTGGAGAGGTCGCTTGCCAATCACATAATTGAGATCCTCTACAAGGGTAGACACAATCACCC
CAAGCCCCACAGCACGGGCAGATACTCTGGCAAGATGCTGCACAGCAGCCATGAAGATTTTGGGGACGCC
AACAGTGGTATCACAGGCACAACCG
