>Addgene plasmid #193526 | pIM32 | depositor partial sequence | sequence record 374694 | pTwist+ENTR backbone
AACAAAACCCATCGTACGGCCAAGGAAGTCTCCAATAACTGTGATCCACCACAAGCGCCAGGGTTTTCCC
AGTCACGACGTTGTAAAACGACGGCCAGTCATGCATAATCCGCACGCATCTGGAATAAGGAAGTGCCATT
CCGCCTGACCTCAAATAATGATTTTATTTTGACTGATAGTGACCTGTTCGTTGCAACAGATTGATGAGCA
ATGCTTTTTTATAATGCCAACTTTGTACAAAAAAGCAGGCTNNNNNNNNNNNNNNNNNNNNNNNNNNNNN
NNNNNNNNNNNNNNNNNNNNNACCCAGCTTTCTTGTACAAAGTTGGCATTATAAGAAAGCATTGCTTATC
AATTTGTTGCAACGAACAGGTCACTATCAGTCAAAATAAAATCATTATTTGAGGCTAGGTGGAGGCTCAG
TGATGATAAGTCTGCGATGGTGGATGCATGTGTCATGGTCATAGCTGTTTCCTGTGTGAAATTGTTATCC
GCTCAGAGGGCACAATCCTATTCCGCGCTATCCGACAATCTCCAAGACATTAGGTGGAGTTCAGTTCGGC
GTATGGCATATGTCGCTGGAAAGAACATGTGAGCAAAAGGCCAGCAAAAGGCCAGGAACCGTAAAAAGGC
CGCGTTGCTGGCGTTTTTCCATAGGCTCCGCCCCCCTGACGAGCATCACAAAAATCGACGCTCAAGTCAG
AGGTGGCGAAACCCGACAGGACTATAAAGATACCAGGCGTTTCCCCCTGGAAGCTCCCTCGTGCGCTCTC
CTGTTCCGACCCTGCCGCTTACCGGATACCTGTCCGCCTTTCTCCCTTCGGGAAGCGTGGCGCTTTCTCA
TAGCTCACGCTGTAGGTATCTCAGTTCGGTGTAGGTCGTTCGCTCCAAGCTGGGCTGTGTGCACGAACCC
CCCGTTCAGCCCGACCGCTGCGCCTTATCCGGTAACTATCGTCTTGAGTCCAACCCGGTAAGACACGACT
TATCGCCACTGGCAGCAGCCACTGGTAACAGGATTAGCAGAGCGAGGTATGTAGGCGGTGCTACAGAGTT
CTTGAAGTGGTGGCCTAACTACGGCTACACTAGAAGAACAGTATTTGGTATCTGCGCTCTGCTGAAGCCA
GTTACCTTCGGAAAAAGAGTTGGTAGCTCTTGATCCGGCAAACAAACCACCGCTGGTAGCGGTGGTTTTT
TTGTTTGCAAGCAGCAGATTACGCGCAGAAAAAAAGGATCTCAAGAAGATCCTTTGATCTTTTCTACGGG
GTCTGACGCTCTATTCAACAAAGCCGCCGTCCCGTCAAGTCAGCGTAAATGGGTAGGGGGCTTCAAATCG
TCCGCTCTGCCAGTGTTACAACCAATTAACAAATTCTGATTAGAAAAACTCATCGAGCATCAAATGAAAC
TGCAATTTATTCATATCAGGATTATCAATACCATATTTTTGAAAAAGCCGTTTCTGTAATGAAGGAGAAA
ACTCACCGAGGCAGTTCCATAGGATGGCAAGATCCTGGTATCGGTCTGCGATTCCGACTCGTCCAACATC
AATACAACCTATTAATTTCCCCTCGTCAAAAATAAGGTTATCAAGTGAGAAATCACCATGAGTGACGACT
GAATCCGGTGAGAATGGCAAAAGCTTATGCATTTCTTTCCAGACTTGTTCAACAGGCCAGCCATTACGCT
CGTCATCAAAATCACTCGCATCAACCAAACCGTTATTCATTCGTGATTGCGCCTGAGCGAGACGAAATAC
GCGATCGCTGTTAAAAGGACAATTACAAACAGGAATCGAATGCAACCGGCGCAGGAACACTGCCAGCGCA
TCAACAATATTTTCACCTGAATCAGGATATTCTTCTAATACCTGGAATGCTGTTTTCCCGGGGATCGCAG
TGGTGAGTAACCATGCATCATCAGGAGTACGGATAAAATGCTTGATGGTCGGAAGAGGCATAAATTCCGT
CAGCCAGTTTAGTCTGACCATCTCATCTGTAACATCATTGGCAACGCTACCTTTGCCATGTTTCAGAAAC
AACTCTGGCGCATCGGGCTTCCCATACAATCGATAGATTGTCGCACCTGATTGCCCGACATTATCGCGAG
CCCATTTATACCCATATAAATCAGCATCCATGTTGGAATTTAATCGCGGCCTCGAGCAAGACGTTTCCCG
TTGAATATGGCTCATAACACCCCTTGTATTACTGTTTATGTAAGCAGACAGTTTTATTGTTCATGATGAT
ATATTTTTATCTTGTGCAATGTAACATCAGAGATTTTGAGACACAACGTGGCTTTCCCCCGCCGCTCTAG
AACTAGTGGATCCAAATAAAACGAAAGGCTCAGTCGAAAGACTGGGCCTTTCGTTTTATCTGTTGTTTGT
CGCATTATACGAGACGTCCAGGTTGGGATACCTGA
